>Addgene plasmid #74689 | pQacR-Q1 | depositor full sequence | sequence record 141192 | Full plasmid
GCTTCCTCGCTCACTGACTCGCTGCACGAGGCAGACCTCAGCGCTAGCGGAGTGTATACTGGCTTACTAT
GTTGGCACTGATGAGGGTGTCAGTGAAGTGCTTCATGTGGCAGGAGAAAAAAGGCTGCACCGGTGCGTCA
GCAGAATATGTGATACAGGATATATTCCGCTTCCTCGCTCACTGACTCGCTACGCTCGGTCGTTCGACTG
CGGCGAGCGGAAATGGCTTACGAACGGGGCGGAGATTTCCTGGAAGATGCCAGGAAGATACTTAACAGGG
AAGTGAGAGGGCCGCGGCAAAGCCGTTTTTCCATAGGCTCCGCCCCCCTGACAAGCATCACGAAATCTGA
CGCTCAAATCAGTGGTGGCGAAACCCGACAGGACTATAAAGATACCAGGCGTTTCCCCTGGCGGCTCCCT
CGTGCGCTCTCCTGTTCCTGCCTTTCGGTTTACCGGTGTCATTCCGCTGTTATGGCCGCGTTTGTCTCAT
TCCACGCCTGACACTCAGTTCCGGGTAGGCAGTTCGCTCCAAGCTGGACTGTATGCACGAACCCCCCGTT
CAGTCCGACCGCTGCGCCTTATCCGGTAACTATCGTCTTGAGTCCAACCCGGAAAGACATGCAAAAGCAC
CACTGGCAGCAGCCACTGGTAATTGATTTAGAGGAGTTAGTCTTGAAGTCATGCGCCGGTTAAGGCTAAA
CTGAAAGGACAAGTTTTGGTGACTGCGCTCCTCCAAGCCAGTTACCTCGGTTCAAAGAGTTGGTAGCTCA
GAGAACCTTCGAAAAACCGCCCTGCAAGGCGGTTTTTTCGTTTTCAGAGCAAGAGATTACGCGCAGACCA
AAACGATCTCAAGAAGATCATCTTATTAAGGGGTCTGACGCTCAGTGGAACGAAAAATCAATCTAAAGTA
TATATGAGTAAACTTGGTCTGACAGTTACCTTAGAAAAACTCATCGAGCATCAAATGAAACTGCAATTTA
TTCATATCAGGATTATCAATACCATATTTTTGAAAAAGCCGTTTCTGTAATGAAGGAGAAAACTCACCGA
GGCAGTTCCATAGGATGGCAAGATCCTGGTATCGGTCTGCGATTCCGACTCGTCCAACATCAATACAACC
TATTAATTTCCCCTCGTCAAAAATAAGGTTATCAAGTGAGAAATCACCATGAGTGACGACTGAATCCGGT
GAGAATGGCAAAAGCTTATGCATTTCTTTCCAGACTTGTTCAACAGGCCAGCCATTACGCTCGTCATCAA
AATCACTCGCATCAACCAAACCGTTATTCATTCGTGATTGCGCCTGAGCGAGACGAAATACGCGATCGCT
GTTAAAAGGACAATTACAAACAGGAATCGAATGCAACCGGCGCAGGAACACTGCCAGCGCATCAACAATA
TTTTCACCTGAATCAGGATATTCTTCTAATACCTGGAATGCTGTTTTCCCGGGGATCGCAGTGGTGAGTA
ACCATGCATCATCAGGAGTACGGATAAAATGCTTGATGGTCGGAAGAGGCATAAATTCCGTCAGCCAGTT
TAGTCTGACCATCTCATCTGTAACATCATTGGCAACGCTACCTTTGCCATGTTTCAGAAACAACTCTGGC
GCATCGGGCTTCCCATACAATCGATAGATTGTCGCACCTGATTGCCCGACATTATCGCGAGCCCATTTAT
ACCCATATAAATCAGCATCCATGTTGGAATTTAATCGCGGCCTCGAGCAAGACGTTTCCCGTTGAATATG
GCTCATAACACCCCTTGTATTACTGTTTATGTAAGCAGACAGTTTTATTGTTCATGATGATATATTTTTA
TCTTGTGCAATGTACATCAGAGATTTTGAGACACAAGGAGAACGATCGTTGGCTGTGTTGACAATTAATC
ATCGGCTCGTATAATGTGTGGAATTGTGAGCGCTCACAATTAGTCGTCAAGTGCTGTGCTTGCACTTCTG
ATGAGGCAGTGATGCCGAAACGACCTCTACAAATAATTTTGTTTAAGTAAGCCATGCCATTGGCTTTTGA
TAGAGGATAACTACTAGATGAACCTGAAAGATAAAATTCTGGGCGTTGCCAAAGAACTGTTTATCAAAAA
TGGCTATAACGCAACCACCACCGGTGAAATTGTTAAACTGAGCGAAAGCAGCAAAGGCAATCTGTATTAT
CACTTTAAAACCAAAGAGAACCTGTTTCTGGAAATCCTGAACATCGAAGAAAGCAAATGGCAAGAGCAGT
GGAAAAAAGAACAAATCAAATGCAAAACCAACCGCGAGAAATTCTATCTGTATAATGAACTGAGCCTGAC
CACCGAATATTACTATCCGCTGCAGAATGCCATCATCGAGTTTTATACCGAGTACTATAAAACCAACAGC
ATCAACGAGAAAATGAACAAACTGGAAAACAAATACATCGATGCCTACCACGTGATCTTTAAAGAAGGTA
ATCTGAACGGCGAATGGTGCATTAATGATGTTAATGCCGTGAGCAAAATTGCAGCAAATGCCGTTAATGG
CATTGTTACCTTTACCCATGAGCAGAATATCAACGAACGCATTAAACTGATGAACAAATTCAGCCAGATC
TTTCTGAATGGCCTGAGCAAATAAGTCAGTTTCACCTGTTTTACGTAAAAACCCGCTTCGGCGGGTTTTT
ACTTTTGGTACTGGTATGGAAGCTATACGTTACCAATTGACAGCTAGCTCAGTCCTACTTTAGTATATAG
ACCGTGCGATCGGTCTATAAGCTGTCACCGGATGTGCTTTCCGGTCTGATGAGTCCGTGAGGACGAAACA
GCCTCTACAAATAATTTTGTTTAATACTAGAGAAAGAGGGGAAATACTAGATGGTGAGCAAGGGCGAGGA
GCTGTTCACCGGGGTGGTGCCCATCCTGGTCGAGCTGGACGGCGACGTAAACGGCCACAAGTTCAGCGTG
TCCGGCGAGGGCGAGGGCGATGCCACCTACGGCAAGCTGACCCTGAAGTTCATCTGCACCACAGGCAAGC
TGCCCGTGCCCTGGCCCACCCTCGTGACCACCTTCGGCTACGGCCTGCAATGCTTCGCCCGCTACCCCGA
CCACATGAAGCTGCACGACTTCTTCAAGTCCGCCATGCCCGAAGGCTACGTCCAGGAGCGCACCATCTTC
TTCAAGGACGACGGCAACTACAAGACCCGCGCCGAGGTGAAGTTCGAGGGCGACACCCTGGTGAACCGCA
TCGAGCTGAAGGGCATCGACTTCAAGGAGGACGGCAACATCCTGGGGCACAAGCTGGAGTACAACTACAA
CAGCCACAACGTCTATATCATGGCCGACAAGCAGAAGAACGGCATCAAGGTGAACTTCAAGATCCGCCAC
AACATCGAGGACGGCAGCGTGCAGCTCGCCGACCACTACCAGCAGAACACCCCAATCGGCGACGGCCCCG
TGCTGCTGCCCGACAACCACTACCTTAGCTACCAGTCCGCCCTGAGCAAAGACCCCAACGAGAAGCGCGA
TCACATGGTCCTGCTGGAGTTCGTGACCGCCGCCGGGATCACTCTCGGCATGGACGAGCTGTACAAGTAA
CTCGGTACCAAATTCCAGAAAAGAGGCCTCCCGAAAGGGGGGCCTTTTTTCGTTTTGGTCCAATGGCGGC
GCGCCATCGAATGGCGCAAAACCTTTCGCGGTATGGCATGATAGCGCCCGGAAGAGAGTCAATTCAGGGT
GGTGAATATGAAACCAGTAACGTTATACGATGTCGCAGAGTATGCCGGTGTCTCTTATCAGACCGTTTCC
CGCGTGGTGAACCAGGCCAGCCACGTTTCTGCGAAAACGCGGGAAAAAGTGGAAGCGGCGATGGCGGAGC
TGAATTACATTCCCAACCGCGTGGCACAACAACTGGCGGGCAAACAGTCGTTGCTGATTGGCGTTGCCAC
CTCCAGTCTGGCCCTGCACGCGCCGTCGCAAATTGTCGCGGCGATTAAATCTCGCGCCGATCAACTGGGT
GCCAGCGTGGTGGTGTCGATGGTAGAACGAAGCGGCGTCGAAGCCTGTAAAGCGGCGGTGCACAATCTTC
TCGCGCAACGCGTCAGTGGGCTGATCATTAACTATCCGCTGGATGACCAGGATGCCATTGCTGTGGAAGC
TGCCTGCACTAATGTTCCGGCGTTATTTCTTGATGTCTCTGACCAGACACCCATCAACAGTATTATTTTC
TCCCATGAGGACGGTACGCGACTGGGCGTGGAGCATCTGGTCGCATTGGGTCACCAGCAAATCGCGCTGT
TAGCGGGCCCATTAAGTTCTGTCTCGGCGCGTCTGCGTCTGGCTGGCTGGCATAAATATCTCACTCGCAA
TCAAATTCAGCCGATAGCGGAACGGGAAGGCGACTGGAGTGCCATGTCCGGTTTTCAACAAACCATGCAA
ATGCTGAATGAGGGCATCGTTCCCACTGCGATGCTGGTTGCCAACGATCAGATGGCGCTGGGCGCAATGC
GCGCCATTACCGAGTCCGGGCTGCGCGTTGGTGCGGATATCTCGGTAGTGGGATACGACGATACCGAAGA
TAGCTCATGTTATATCCCGCCGTTAACCACCATCAAACAGGATTTTCGCCTGCTGGGGCAAACCAGCGTG
GACCGCTTGCTGCAACTCTCTCAGGGCCAGGCGGTGAAGGGCAATCAGCTGTTGCCAGTCTCACTGGTGA
AAAGAAAAACCACCCTGGCGCCCAATACGCAAACCGCCTCTCCCCGCGCGTTGGCCGATTCATTAATGCA
GCTGGCACGACAGGTTTCCCGACTGGAAAGCGGGCAGTGATAATCCAGGAGGAAAAAAATGTCCAGATTA
GATAAAAGTAAAGTGATTAACAGCGCATTAGAGCTGCTTAATGAGGTCGGAATCGAAGGTTTAACAACCC
GTAAACTCGCCCAGAAGCTAGGTGTAGAGCAGCCTACATTGTATTGGCATGTAAAAAATAAGCGGGCTTT
GCTCGACGCCTTAGCCATTGAGATGTTAGATAGGCACCATACTCACTTTTGCCCTTTAGAAGGGGAAAGC
TGGCAAGATTTTTTACGTAATAACGCTAAAAGTTTTAGATGTGCTTTACTAAGTCATCGCGATGGAGCAA
AAGTACATTTAGGTACACGGCCTACAGAAAAACAGTATGAAACTCTCGAAAATCAATTAGCCTTTTTATG
CCAACAAGGTTTTTCACTAGAGAATGCATTATATGCACTCAGCGCTGTGGGGCATTTTACTTTAGGTTGC
GTATTGGAAGATCAAGAGCATCAAGTCGCTAAAGAAGAAAGGGAAACACCTACTACTGATAGTATGCCGC
CATTATTACGACAAGCTATCGAATTATTTGATCACCAAGGTGCAGAGCCAGCCTTCTTATTCGGCCTTGA
ATTGATCATATGCGGATTAGAAAAACAACTTAAATGTGAAAGTGGGTCCTAATAATTGGTAACGAATCAG
ACAATTGACGGCTCGAGGGAGTAGCATAGGGTTTGCAGAATCCCTGCTTCGTCCATTTGACAGGCACATT
ATGCATCGATGATAAGCTGTCAAACATGAGCAGATCCTCTACGCCGGACGCATCGTGGCCGGCATCACCG
GCGCCACAGGTGCGGTTGCTGGCGCCTATATCGCCGACATCACCGATGGGGAAGATCGGGCTCGCCACTT
CGGGCTCATGAGCAAATATTTTATCTGAGGT
Features (pLannotate 1.2.2; 17 found; start..end, strand, type, name):
      1..23      -  rep_origin     RSF ori (fragment): Plasmids containing the RSF 1030 origin of replication can be propagated in E. coli cells that contain additional plasmids with compatible origins.
     40..66      +  misc_feature   bom (fragment): basis of mobility region from pBR322
    165..220     -  rep_origin     RSF ori (fragment): Plasmids containing the RSF 1030 origin of replication can be propagated in E. coli cells that contain additional plasmids with compatible origins.
    308..852     -  rep_origin     p15A ori: Plasmids containing the medium-copy-number p15A origin of replication can be propagated in E. coli cells that contain a second plasmid with the ColE1 origin.
    941..1756    -  CDS            KanR: aminoglycoside phosphotransferase; aph(3')-Ia; confers resistance to kanamycin in bacteria or G418 (Geneticin®) in eukaryotes
   1878..1906    +  promoter       tac promoter: strong E. coli promoter; hybrid between the trp and lac UV5 promoters
   1912..1931    +  protein_bind   lac operator (symmetric): The lac repressor binds to the lac operator to inhibit transcription in E. coli. This inhibition can be relieved by adding lactose or isopropyl-β-D-thiogalactopyranoside (IPTG). The symmetric lac operator was optimized for tight binding of lac repressor. lac repressor encoded by lacI
   1935..1980    +  ncRNA          Hammerhead 3: Accession: RF00008 - Hammerhead ribozyme (type III)
   2048..2611    +  CDS            qacR: QACR_STAAM - Experimental evidence at protein level: Swiss-Prot protein existence level 1. Transcriptional repressor of qacA. Binds to IR1, an unusually long 28 bp operator, which is located downstream from the qacA promoter and overlaps its transcription start site. QacR is induced from its IR1 site by binding to one of many structurally dissimilar cationic lipophilic compounds, which are also substrates of QacA (By similarity). From Staphylococcus aureus (strain Mu50 / ATCC 700699).
   2697..2717    +  promoter       J23119(SpeI) promoter (fragment): bacterial promoter (Registry of Standard Biological Parts BBa J23119) modified to end with an SpeI site
   2752..2801    +  misc_RNA       sTRSV HHRz: hammerhead ribozyme from the tobacco ringspot virus satellite RNA (Khvorova et al., 2003)
   2851..3570    +  CDS            EYFP: enhanced YFP mammalian codon-optimized
   3644..3717    +  promoter       lacI promoter (fragment): lacI
   3718..4797    +  CDS            lacI: LACI_ECOLI - Experimental evidence at protein level: Swiss-Prot protein existence level 1. Repressor of the lactose operon. Binds allolactose as an inducer. From Escherichia coli (strain K12).
   4819..5439    +  CDS            tetR: TETR2_ECOLX - Experimental evidence at protein level: Swiss-Prot protein existence level 1. TetR is the repressor of the tetracycline resistance element; its N-terminal region forms a helix-turn-helix structure and binds DNA. Binding of tetracycline to TetR reduces the repressor affinity for the tetracycline resistance gene (tetA) promoter operator sites. From Escherichia coli.
   5535..5553    -  promoter       tet promoter (fragment): E. coli promoter for tetracycline efflux protein gene
   5563..5683    +  CDS            TcR (fragment): tetracycline efflux protein; tet; confers resistance to tetracycline
