[The description below was written by a language model from this plasmid's Addgene catalogue record, the feature table of its GenBank file and pLannotate feature annotations shown in this document.]
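Description:
pQacR-Q1 is a 5.7 kb bacterial expression plasmid built on the pAN801 backbone, carrying a single repressor-based genetic logic gate (the "QacR-Q1 gate") together with the parts needed to measure its behaviour in E. coli. It replicates from a p15A origin, which the catalogue lists as low copy and which is compatible with ColE1-type plasmids, and it is selected with kanamycin through an aph(3')-Ia resistance gene. Short annotated fragments of RSF ori, bom, a tet promoter and TcR appear to be partial sequence matches or backbone remnants rather than functional elements.

The insert is described as PTac-RBSQ1-QacR-PQacR-YFP. A tac promoter with a symmetric lac operator acts as the gate input and drives transcription through a hammerhead ribozyme, which cleaves the 5' leader to insulate translation from promoter context. This is followed by the Q1 ribosome binding site variant named in the catalogue entry and the coding sequence for QacR, a repressor from Staphylococcus aureus. QacR in turn represses the PQacR output promoter, which the feature table picks up only as a J23119-like promoter fragment. That promoter transcribes a second ribozyme insulator (sTRSV hammerhead) and a YFP reporter. A constitutively expressed lacI on the backbone keeps the tac promoter off until IPTG is added, so rising inducer raises QacR and lowers fluorescence, giving NOT-gate behaviour. A tetR gene is also present, although no TetR-regulated output is annotated here.

The plasmid is suited to characterising the gate's input-output response for automated genetic circuit design. The accompanying GenBank record covers only a 791 bp portion and annotates just the sTRSV ribozyme.
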