Addgene plasmid #74689: pQacR-Q1
Purpose: QacR-Q1 gate
Depositing lab: Christopher Voigt. Depositing organization: Massachusetts Institute of Technology. Publication: Genetic circuit design automation. Nielsen AA, Der BS, Shin J, Vaidyanathan P, Paralanov V, Strychalski EA, Ross D, Densmore D, Voigt CA. Science. 2016 Apr 1;352(6281):aac7341. doi: 10.1126/science.aac7341. PubMed 27034378.
Backbone
  Vector backbone: pAN801
  Backbone manufacturer: Alec Nielsen
  Backbone size w/o insert (bp): 3930
  Total vector size (bp): 5701
  Vector type: Bacterial Expression
Growth in bacteria
  Bacterial resistance: Kanamycin, 50 μg/mL
  Growth temperature: 37°C
  Growth strain: DH5alpha
  Copy number: Low Copy
Gene/Insert
  Gene/Insert name: PTac-RBSQ1-QacR-PQacR-YFP
  Species: E. coli
  Insert size (bp): 1771
Terms and licenses: Academic/Nonprofit Terms; Industry Terms: Not Available to Industry
How to cite: pQacR-Q1 was a gift from Christopher Voigt (Addgene plasmid # 74689 ; http://n2t.net/addgene:74689 ; RRID:Addgene_74689)
