LOCUS       Exported 791 bp ds-DNA linear SYN 02-JUN-2021
DEFINITION  QacR-Q1 gate.
ACCESSION   .
VERSION     .
KEYWORDS    pQacR-Q1
SOURCE      synthetic DNA construct
  ORGANISM  synthetic DNA construct
REFERENCE   1 (bases 1 to 791)
  AUTHORS   Nielsen AA, Der BS, Shin J, Vaidyanathan P, Paralanov V, Strychalski
            EA, Ross D, Densmore D, Voigt CA
  TITLE     Genetic circuit design automation.
  JOURNAL   Science. 2016 Apr 1;352(6281):aac7341. doi: 10.1126/science.aac7341.
  PUBMED    27034378
REFERENCE   2 (bases 1 to 791)
  AUTHORS   .
  TITLE     Direct Submission
  JOURNAL   Exported Jun 2, 2021 from SnapGene Server 1.1.58
            http://www.snapgene.com
FEATURES             Location/Qualifiers
     source          1..791
                     /organism="synthetic DNA construct"
                     /mol_type="other DNA"
     misc_RNA        complement(54..103)
                     /label=sTRSV HHRz
                     /note="hammerhead ribozyme from the tobacco ringspot virus
                     satellite RNA (Khvorova et al., 2003)"
ORIGIN
        1 ccatctagta tttcccctct ttctctagta ttaaacaaaa ttatttgtag aggctgtttc
       61 gtcctcacgg actcatcaga ccggaaagca catccggtga cagcttatag accgatcgca
      121 cggtctatat actaaagtag gactgagcta gctgtcaatt ggtaacgtat agcttccata
      181 ccagtaccaa aagtaaaaac ccgccgaagc gggtttttac gtaaaacagg tgaaactgac
      241 ttatttgctc aggccattca gaaagatctg gctgaatttg ttcatcagtt taatgcgttc
      301 gttgatattc tgctcatggg taaaggtaac aatgccatta acggcatttg ctgcaatttt
      361 gctcacggca ttaacatcat taatgcacca ttcgccgttc agattacctt ctttaaagat
      421 cacgtggtag gcatcgatgt atttgttttc cagtttgttc attttctcgt tgatgctgtt
      481 ggttttatag tactcggtat aaaactcgat gatggcattc tgcagcggat agtaatattc
      541 ggtggtcagg ctcagttcat tatacagata gaatttctcg cggttggttt tgcatttgat
      601 ttgttctttt ttccactgct cttgccattt gctttcttcg atgttcagga tttccagaaa
      661 caggttctct ttggttttaa agtgataata cagattgcct ttgctgcttt cgctcagttt
      721 aacaatttca ccggtggtgg ttgcgttata gccatttttg ataaacagtt ctttggcaac
      781 gcccagaatt t
//
