>Addgene plasmid #74689 | pQacR-Q1 | addgene partial sequence | sequence record 142656 | pTac-F 5'-cggctcgtataatgtgtgga-3'
GCACTTCTGATGAGGCAGTGATGCCGAAACGACCTCTACAAATAATTTTGTTTAAGTAAGCCATGCCATT
GGCTTTTGATAGAGGATAACTACTAGATGAACCTGAAAGATAAAATTCTGGGCGTTGCCAAAGAACTGTT
TATCAAAAATGGCTATAACGCAACCACCACCGGTGAAATTGTTAAACTGAGCGAAAGCAGCAAAGGCAAT
CTGTATTATCACTTTAAAACCAAAGAGAACCTGTTTCTGGAAATCCTGAACATCGAAGAAAGCAAATGGC
AAGAGCAGTGGAAAAAAGAACAAATCAAATGCAAAACCAACCGCGAGAAATTCTATCTGTATAATGAACT
GAGCCTGACCACCGAATATTACTATCCGCTGCAGAATGCCATCATCGAGTTTTATACCGAGTACTATAAA
ACCAACAGCATCAACGAGAAAATGAACAAACTGGAAAACAAATACATCGATGCCTACCACGTGATCTTTA
AAGAAGGTAATCTGAACGGCGAATGGTGCATTAATGATGTTAATGCCGTGAGCAAAATTGCAGCAAATGC
CGTTAATGGCATTGTTACCTTTACCCATGAGCAGAATATCAACGAACGCATTAAACTGATGAACAAATTC
AGCCAGATCTTTCTGAATGGCCTGAGCAA
